Addgene plasmid #179580: pFREE2-eSpCas9-sgRNA
Purpose: Expresses eSpCas9 and gRNA that targets ColE1 plasmids for curing
Depositing lab: Kevin Solomon. Depositing organization: University of Delaware. Publication: Repurposing the Homing Endonuclease I-SceI for Positive Selection and Development of Gene-Editing Technologies. Lee KZ, Mechikoff MA, Parasa MK, Rankin TJ, Pandolfi P, Fitzgerald KS, Hillman ET, Solomon KV. ACS Synth Biol. 2022 Jan 21;11(1):53-60. doi: 10.1021/acssynbio.1c00340. Epub 2022 Jan 10. PubMed 35007422.
Backbone
  Vector backbone: pFREE
  Vector type: Bacterial Expression
Growth in bacteria
  Bacterial resistance: Kanamycin, 50 μg/mL
  Growth temperature: 37°C
  Growth strain: DH5alpha
  Copy number: High Copy
Gene/Insert
  Gene/Insert name: eSpCas9
Terms and licenses: Academic/Nonprofit Terms; Industry Terms: Not Available to Industry
Depositor comments: aTc-inducible Cas, rhamnose-inducible guide
How to cite: pFREE2-eSpCas9-sgRNA was a gift from Kevin Solomon (Addgene plasmid # 179580 ; http://n2t.net/addgene:179580 ; RRID:Addgene_179580)
