[The description below was written by a language model from this plasmid's Addgene catalogue record and pLannotate feature annotations shown in this document.]
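Description:
pFREE2-eSpCas9-sgRNA is a 7.5 kb bacterial expression plasmid built on the pFREE backbone and designed for CRISPR-based plasmid curing in E. coli: it expresses the enhanced-specificity Cas9 variant eSpCas9 together with guide RNA directed against ColE1-type plasmids, so that those replicons are cleaved and lost from the cell. The annotated sequence shows a ColA origin of replication, which is compatible with other common origin classes and therefore allows the plasmid to coexist with its targets. Selection is through a kanamycin resistance gene (aph(3')-Ia) driven by the bla promoter. The catalogue lists it as high copy.

The nuclease and guide components are under separate inducible control, matching the depositor's note of aTc-inducible Cas and rhamnose-inducible guide. A Streptococcus pyogenes Cas9 coding sequence of about 4.1 kb lies downstream of a PLtetO-1 promoter. It is annotated as a Cas9 fragment, presumably reflecting the eSpCas9 substitutions, although the record does not list them. A TetR gene on the plasmid represses this promoter until tetracycline-class inducers are added. The guide is encoded as a minimal CRISPR array rather than a fused single guide: the rhaB promoter drives two S. pyogenes direct repeats flanking a short spacer. The annotation tool matches this spacer to an RSF origin fragment, consistent with a spacer that targets replication-origin sequence. A separate tracrRNA, transcribed in the opposite orientation from a J23119-type constitutive promoter, supplies the partner needed for crRNA maturation. A T7 terminator and small remnants of other elements (a tetracycline-resistance fragment, a CAP binding site, a tag fragment) are also detected. The associated publication concerns positive selection and gene-editing technologies, where the plasmid serves to remove ColE1-based helper or editing plasmids from strains.
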