Features (pLannotate 1.2.2; 17 found; start..end, strand, type, name):
     24..41      +  CDS            SET1 (fragment): solubility-enhancement tag derived from T7 phage gene 10B
     49..96      +  terminator     T7 terminator: transcription terminator for bacteriophage T7 RNA polymerase
    230..853     +  CDS            TetR: tetracycline repressor TetR; tetR from transposon Tn10; TetR binds to the tetracycline operator tetO to inhibit transcription. This inhibition can be relieved by adding tetracycline or doxycycline.
    949..1006    +  promoter       AmpR promoter (fragment): bla
   1015..1830    -  CDS            KanR: aminoglycoside phosphotransferase; aph(3')-Ia; confers resistance to kanamycin in bacteria or G418 (Geneticin®) in eukaryotes
   1831..1922    -  promoter       AmpR promoter: bla
   1940..2575    -  rep_origin     ColA ori: Plasmids containing the ColA origin of replication can be propagated in E. coli cells that contain additional plasmids with compatible origins.
   2660..2724    -  CDS            TcR (fragment): tetracycline efflux protein; tet; confers resistance to tetracycline
   2739..2760    -  protein_bind   CAP binding site: CAP binding activates transcription in the presence of cAMP. E. coli catabolite activator protein
   2824..2902    -  misc_RNA       tracrRNA: trans-activating CRISPR RNA for the Streptococcus pyogenes CRISPR/Cas9 system
   2913..2937    -  promoter       J23119(SpeI) promoter (fragment): bacterial promoter (Registry of Standard Biological Parts BBa J23119) modified to end with an SpeI site
   2964..3079    +  promoter       rhaB promoter: promoter of the E. coli rhaBAD operon, conferring tight induction with L-rhamnose and repression with D-glucose in the presence of RhaR and RhaS (Giacalone et al., 2006)
   3080..3115    +  repeat_region  DR: direct repeat for the Streptococcus pyogenes CRISPR/Cas system
   3114..3143    -  rep_origin     RSF ori (fragment): Plasmids containing the RSF 1030 origin of replication can be propagated in E. coli cells that contain additional plasmids with compatible origins.
   3146..3181    +  repeat_region  DR: direct repeat for the Streptococcus pyogenes CRISPR/Cas system
   3255..3309    +  promoter       PLtetO-1 promoter (fragment): modified phage lambda PL promoter with tet operator sites (Lutz and Bujard, 1997)
   3392..7496    +  CDS            Cas9 (fragment): Cas9 (Csn1) endonuclease from the Streptococcus pyogenes Type II CRISPR/Cas system generates RNA-guided double strand breaks in DNA
>Addgene plasmid #179580 | pFREE2-eSpCas9-sgRNA | addgene full sequence | sequence record 356878 | Addgene NGS Result
GATCCCATGTTACCGGTATCCTAGGCTGCTGCCACCGCTGAGCAATAACTAGCATAACCCCTTGGGGCCT
CTAAACGGGTCTTGAGGGGTTTTTTGCTGAAACCTCAGGCATTTGAGAAGCACACGGTCACACTGCTTCC
GGTAGTCAATAAACCGGTATTGACGCCAACGGGTCACACGGGTACAGTGCTAGCAGAAACATATCCATGA
AATCCCGCCCCGAATTCATATGTCTAGATTAGATAAAAGTAAAGTGATTAACAGCGCATTAGAGCTGCTT
AATGAGGTCGGAATCGAAGGTTTAACAACCCGTAAACTCGCCCAGAAGCTAGGTGTAGAGCAGCCTACAT
TGTATTGGCATGTAAAAAATAAGCGGGCTTTGCTCGACGCCTTAGCCATTGAGATGTTAGATAGGCACCA
TACTCACTTTTGCCCTTTAGAAGGGGAAAGCTGGCAAGATTTTTTACGTAATAACGCTAAAAGTTTTAGA
TGTGCTTTACTAAGTCATCGCGATGGAGCAAAAGTACATTTAGGTACACGGCCTACAGAAAAACAGTATG
AAACTCTCGAAAATCAATTAGCCTTTTTATGCCAACAAGGTTTTTCACTAGAGAATGCATTATATGCACT
CAGCGCTGTGGGGCATTTTACTTTAGGTTGCGTATTGGAAGATCAAGAGCATCAAGTCGCTAAAGAAGAA
AGGGAAACACCTACTACTGATAGTATGCCGCCATTATTACGACAAGCTATCGAATTATTTGATCACCAAG
GTGCAGAGCCAGCCTTCTTATTCGGCCTTGAATTGATCATATGCGGATTAGAAAAACAACTTAAATGTGA
AAGTGGGTCTTAAGCAATAGACATAAGCGGCTATTTAACGACCCTGCCCTGAACCGACGACAAGCTGACG
ACCGGGTCTCCGCAAGTGGCACTTTTCGGGGAAATGTGCGCGGAACCCCTATTTGTTTATTTTTCTAAAT
ACATTCAAATATGTATCCGCTCATGAATTAATTCTTAGAAAAACTCATCGAGCATCAAATGAAACTGCAA
TTTATTCATATCAGGATTATCAATACCATATTTTTGAAAAAGCCGTTTCTGTAATGAAGGAGAAAACTCA
CCGAGGCAGTTCCATAGGATGGCAAGATCCTGGTATCGGTCTGCGATTCCGACTCGTCCAACATCAATAC
AACCTATTAATTTCCCCTCGTCAAAAATAAGGTTATCAAGTGAGAAATCACCATGAGTGACGACTGAATC
CGGTGAGAATGGCAAAAGTTTATGCATTTCTTTCCAGACTTGTTCAACAGGCCAGCCATTACGCTCGTCA
TCAAAATCACTCGCATCAACCAAACCGTTATTCATTCGTGATTGCGCCTGAGCGAGACGAAATACGCGGT
CGCTGTTAAAAGGACAATTACAAACAGGAATCGAATGCAACCGGCGCAGGAACACTGCCAGCGCATCAAC
AATATTTTCACCTGAATCAGGATATTCTTCTAATACCTGGAATGCTGTTTTCCCGGGGATCGCAGTGGTG
AGTAACCATGCATCATCAGGAGTACGGATAAAATGCTTGATGGTCGGAAGAGGCATAAATTCCGTCAGCC
AGTTTAGTCTGACCATCTCATCTGTAACATCATTGGCAACGCTACCTTTGCCATGTTTCAGAAACAACTC
TGGCGCATCGGGCTTCCCATACAATCGATAGATTGTCGCACCTGATTGCCCGACATTATCGCGAGCCCAT
TTATACCCATATAAATCAGCATCCATGTTGGAATTTAATCGCGGCCTAGAGCAAGACGTTTCCCGTTGAA
TATGGCTCATACTCTTCCTTTTTCAATATTATTGAAGCATTTATCAGGGTTATTGTCTCATGAGCGGATA
CATATTTGAATGTATTTAGAAAAATAAACAAATAGGCATGCTAGCGCAGAAACGTCCTAGAAGATGCCAG
GAGGATACTTAGCAGAGAGACAATAAGGCCGGAGCGAAGCCGTTTTTCCATAGGCTCCGCCCCCCTGACG
AACATCACGAAATCTGACGCTCAAATCAGTGGTGGCGAAACCCGACAGGACTATAAAGATACCAGGCGTT
TCCCCCTGATGGCTCCCTCTTGCGCTCTCCTGTTCCCGTCCTGCGGCGTCCGTGTTGTGGTGGAGGCTTT
ACCCAAATCACCACGTCCCGTTCCGTGTAGACAGTTCGCTCCAAGCTGGGCTGTGTGCAAGAACCCCCCG
TTCAGCCCGACTGCTGCGCCTTATCCGGTAACTATCATCTTGAGTCCAACCCGGAAAGACACGACAAAAC
GCCACTGGCAGCAGCCATTGGTAACTGAGAATTAGTGGATTTAGATATCGAGAGTCTTGAAGTGGTGGCC
TAACAGAGGCTACACTGAAAGGACAGTATTTGGTATCTGCGCTCCACTAAAGCCAGTTACCAGGTTAAGC
AGTTCCCCAACTGACTTAACCTTCGATCAAACCGCCTCCCCAGGCGGTTTTTTCGTTTACAGAGCAGGAG
ATTACGACGATCGTAAAAGGATCTCAAGAAGATCCTTTACGGATTCCCGACACCATCACTCTAGATTTCA
GTGCAATTTATCTCTTCAAATGTAGCACCTGAAGTCAGCCCCATACGATATAAGTTGTAATTCTCATGTT
AGTCATGCCCCGCGCCCACCGGAAGGAGCTGACTGGGTTGAAGGCTCTCAAGGGCATCGGTCGAGATCCC
GGTGCCTAATGAGTGAGCTAACTTACATTAATTGCGTTGCGCACACCGACTAGCGAAAAAACCCCGCCGA
AGCGGGGTTTTTTGCGAAAAAAAGCACCGACTCGGTGCCACTTTTTCAAGTTGATAACGGACTAGCCTTA
TTTTAACTTGCTATGCTGTTTTGAATGGTTCCGCTAGCACTGTACCTAGGACTGAGCTAGCCGTCAAAAG
CAGCGTATATACCACTGCAGTGGCCACAATTCAGCAAATTGTGAACATCATCACGTTCATCTTTCCCTGG
TTGCCAATGGCCCATTTTCCTGTCAGTAACGAGAAGGTCGCGAATTCAGGCGCTTTTTAGACTGGTCGTG
TTTTAGAGCTATGCTGTTTTGAATGGTCCCAAAACTGCGGCGAGCGGTATCAGCTCACTCAAAGGGTTTT
AGAGCTATGCTGTTTTGAATGGTCCCAAAACAAAAAAAAACCCCGCCCCTGACAGGGCGGGGTTTTTTTT
TTAATTAAAGTCTGGTCCTCGAGTCTGGTTATAATCCCTATCAGTGATAGAGATTGACATCCCTATCAGT
GATAGAGATACTGAGCACAGAAGGAGATATACATGGATAAGAAATACTGAGCACTATCAGTGATAGGTCG
ACAGATACTGAGCACAGAAGGAGATATACATATGGATAAGAAATACTCAATAGGCTTAGATATCGGCACA
AATAGCGTCGGATGGGCGGTGATCACTGATGAATATAAGGTTCCGTCTAAAAAGTTCAAGGTTCTGGGAA
ATACAGACCGCCACAGTATCAAAAAAAATCTTATAGGGGCTCTTTTATTTGACAGTGGAGAGACAGCGGA
AGCGACTCGTCTCAAACGGACAGCTCGTAGAAGGTATACACGTCGGAAGAATCGTATTTGTTATCTACAG
GAGATTTTTTCAAATGAGATGGCGAAAGTAGATGATAGTTTCTTTCATCGACTTGAAGAGTCTTTTTTGG
TGGAAGAAGACAAGAAGCATGAACGTCATCCTATTTTTGGAAATATAGTAGATGAAGTTGCTTATCATGA
GAAATATCCAACTATCTATCATCTGCGAAAAAAATTGGTAGATTCTACTGATAAAGCGGATTTGCGCTTA
ATCTATTTGGCCTTAGCGCATATGATTAAGTTTCGTGGTCATTTTTTGATTGAGGGAGATTTAAATCCTG
ATAATAGTGATGTGGACAAACTATTTATCCAGTTGGTACAAACCTACAATCAATTATTTGAAGAAAACCC
TATTAACGCAAGTGGAGTAGATGCTAAAGCGATTCTTTCTGCACGATTGAGTAAATCAAGACGATTAGAA
AATCTCATTGCTCAGCTCCCCGGTGAGAAGAAAAATGGCTTATTTGGGAATCTCATTGCTTTGTCATTGG
GTTTGACCCCTAATTTTAAATCAAATTTTGATTTGGCAGAAGATGCTAAATTACAGCTTTCAAAAGATAC
TTACGATGATGATTTAGATAATTTATTGGCGCAAATTGGAGATCAATATGCTGATTTGTTTTTGGCAGCT
AAGAATTTATCAGATGCTATTTTACTTTCAGATATCCTAAGAGTAAATACTGAAATAACTAAGGCTCCCC
TATCAGCTTCAATGATTAAACGCTACGATGAACATCATCAAGACTTGACTCTTTTAAAAGCTTTAGTTCG
ACAACAACTTCCAGAAAAGTATAAAGAAATCTTTTTTGATCAATCAAAAAACGGATATGCAGGTTATATT
GATGGGGGAGCTAGCCAAGAAGAATTTTATAAATTTATCAAACCAATTTTAGAAAAAATGGATGGTACTG
AGGAATTATTGGTGAAACTAAATCGTGAAGATTTGCTGCGCAAGCAACGGACCTTTGACAACGGCTCTAT
TCCCCATCAAATTCACTTGGGTGAGCTGCATGCTATTTTGAGAAGACAAGAAGACTTTTATCCATTTTTA
AAAGACAATCGTGAGAAGATTGAAAAAATCTTGACTTTTCGAATTCCTTATTATGTTGGTCCATTGGCGC
GTGGCAATAGTCGTTTTGCATGGATGACTCGGAAGTCTGAAGAAACAATTACCCCATGGAATTTTGAAGA
AGTTGTCGATAAAGGTGCTTCAGCTCAATCATTTATTGAACGCATGACAAACTTTGATAAAAATCTTCCA
AATGAAAAAGTACTACCAAAACATAGTTTGCTTTATGAGTATTTTACGGTTTATAACGAATTGACAAAGG
TCAAATATGTTACTGAAGGAATGCGAAAACCAGCATTTCTTTCAGGTGAACAGAAGAAAGCCATTGTTGA
TTTACTCTTCAAAACAAATCGAAAAGTAACCGTTAAGCAATTAAAAGAAGATTATTTCAAAAAAATAGAA
TGTTTTGATAGTGTTGAAATTTCAGGAGTTGAAGATAGATTTAATGCTTCATTAGGTACCTACCATGATT
TGCTAAAAATTATTAAAGATAAAGATTTTTTGGATAATGAAGAAAATGAAGATATCTTAGAGGATATTGT
TTTAACATTGACCTTATTTGAAGATAGGGAGATGATTGAGGAAAGACTTAAAACATATGCTCACCTCTTT
GATGATAAGGTGATGAAACAGCTTAAACGTCGCCGTTATACTGGTTGGGGACGTTTGTCTCGAAAATTGA
TTAATGGTATTAGGGATAAGCAATCTGGCAAAACAATATTAGATTTTTTGAAATCAGATGGTTTTGCCAA
TCGCAATTTTATGCAGCTGATCCATGATGATAGTTTGACATTTAAAGAAGACATTCAAAAAGCACAAGTG
TCTGGACAAGGCGATAGTTTACATGAACATATTGCAAATTTAGCTGGTAGCCCTGCTATTAAAAAAGGTA
TTTTACAGACTGTAAAAGTTGTTGATGAATTGGTCAAAGTAATGGGGCGGCATAAGCCAGAAAATATCGT
TATTGAAATGGCACGTGAAAATCAGACAACTCAAAAGGGCCAGAAAAATTCGCGAGAGCGTATGAAACGA
ATCGAAGAAGGTATCAAAGAATTAGGAAGTCAGATTCTTAAAGAGCATCCTGTTGAAAATACTCAATTGC
AAAATGAAAAGCTCTATCTCTATTATCTCCAAAATGGAAGAGACATGTATGTGGACCAAGAATTAGATAT
TAATCGTTTAAGTGATTATGATGTCGATCACATTGTTCCACAAAGTTTCCTTGCCGACGATTCAATAGAC
AATAAGGTCTTAACGCGTTCTGATAAAAATCGTGGTAAATCGGATAACGTTCCAAGTGAAGAAGTAGTCA
AAAAGATGAAAAACTATTGGAGACAACTTCTAAACGCCAAGTTAATCACTCAACGTAAGTTTGATAATTT
AACGAAAGCTGAACGTGGAGGTTTGAGTGAACTTGATAAAGCTGGTTTTATCAAACGCCAATTGGTTGAA
ACTCGCCAAATCACTAAGCATGTGGCACAAATTTTGGATAGTCGCATGAATACTAAATACGATGAAAATG
ATAAACTTATTCGAGAGGTTAAAGTGATTACCTTAAAATCTAAATTAGTTTCTGACTTCCGAAAAGATTT
CCAATTCTATAAAGTACGTGAGATTAACAATTACCATCATGCCCATGATGCGTATCTAAATGCCGTCGTT
GGAACTGCTTTGATTAAGAAATATCCAGCGCTTGAATCGGAGTTTGTCTATGGTGATTATAAAGTTTATG
ATGTTCGTAAAATGATTGCTAAGTCTGAGCAAGAAATAGGCAAAGCAACCGCAAAATATTTCTTTTACTC
TAATATCATGAACTTCTTCAAAACAGAAATTACACTTGCAAATGGAGAGATTCGCAAAGCCCCTCTAATC
GAAACTAATGGGGAAACTGGAGAAATTGTCTGGGATAAAGGGCGAGATTTTGCCACAGTGCGCAAAGTAT
TGTCCATGCCCCAAGTCAATATTGTCAAGAAAACAGAAGTACAGACAGGCGGATTCTCCAAGGAGTCAAT
TTTACCAAAAAGAAATTCGGACAAGCTTATTGCTCGTAAAAAAGACTGGGATCCAAAAAAATATGGTGGT
TTTGATAGTCCAACGGTAGCTTATTCAGTCCTAGTGGTTGCTAAGGTGGAAAAAGGGAAATCGAAGAAGT
TAAAATCCGTTAAAGAGTTACTAGGGATCACAATTATGGAAAGAAGTTCCTTTGAAAAAAATCCGATTGA
CTTTTTAGAAGCTAAAGGATATAAGGAAGTTAAAAAAGACTTAATCATTAAACTACCTAAATATAGTCTT
TTTGAGTTAGAAAACGGTCGTAAACGGATGCTGGCTAGTGCCGGAGAATTACAAAAAGGAAATGAGCTGG
CTCTGCCAAGCAAATATGTGAATTTTTTATATTTAGCTAGTCATTATGAAAAGTTGAAGGGTAGTCCAGA
AGATAACGAACAAAAACAATTGTTTGTGGAGCAGCATAAGCATTATTTAGATGAGATTATTGAGCAAATC
AGTGAATTTTCTAAGCGTGTTATTTTAGCAGATGCCAATTTAGATAAAGTTCTTAGTGCATATAACAAAC
ATAGAGACAAACCAATACGTGAACAAGCAGAAAATATTATTCATTTATTTACGTTGACGAATCTTGGAGC
TCCCGCTGCTTTTAAATATTTTGATACAACAATTGATCGTAAACGATATACGTCTACAAAAGAAGTTTTA
GATGCCACTCTTATCCATCAATCCATCACTGGTCTTTATGAAACACGCATTGATTTGAGTCAGCTAGGAG
GTGACTAAACTAGT
